>Addgene plasmid #183058 | pMM2_9 | addgene full sequence | sequence record 363425 | Addgene NGS Result
GAGTTAGTTCTGCCCCGAGCGGCCGCGTGTTACAACCAATTAACCAATTCTGATTAGAAAAACTCATCGA
GCATCAAATGAAACTGCAATTTATTCATATCAGGATTATCAATACCATATTTTTGAAAAAGCCGTTTCTG
TAATGAAGGAGAAAACTCACCGAGGCAGTTCCATAGGATGGCAAGATCCTGGTATCGGTCTGCGATTCCG
ACTCGTCCAACATCAATACAACCTATTAATTTCCCCTCGTCAAAAATAAGGTTATCAAGTGAGAAATCAC
CATGAGTGACGACTGAATCCGGTGAGAATGGCAAAAGCTTATGCATTTCTTTCCAGACTTGTTCAACAGG
CCAGCCATTACGCTCGTCATCAAAATCACTCGCATCAACCAAACCGTTATTCATTCGTGATTGCGCCTGA
GCGAGGCGAAATACGCGATCGCTGTTAAAAGGACAATTACAAACAGGAATCGAATGCAACCGGCGCAGGA
ACACTGCCAGCGCATCAACAATATTTTCACCTGAATCAGGATATTCTTCTAATACCTGGAATGCTGTTTT
CCCGGGGATCGCAGTGGTGAGTAACCATGCATCATCAGGAGTACGGATAAAATGCTTGATGGTCGGAAGA
GGCATAAATTCCGTCAGCCAGTTTAGTCTGACCATCTCATCTGTAACATCATTGGCAACGCTACCTTTGC
CATGTTTCAGAAACAACTCTGGCGCATCGGGCTTCCCATACAATCGATAGATTGTCGCACCTGATTGCCC
GACATTATCGCGAGCCCATTTATACCCATATAAATCAGCATCCATGTTGGAATTTAATCGCGGCCTGGAG
CAAGACGTTTCCCGTTGAATATGGCTCATAACACCCCTTGTATTACTGTTTATGTAAGCAGACAGTTTTA
TTGTTCATGATGATATATTTTTATCTTGTGCAATGTAACATCAGAGATTTTGAGACACAACGTGGCTTTG
TTGAATAAATCGAACTTTTGCTGAGTTGAAGGATCAGTCATGACCAAAATCCCTTAACGTGAGTTTTCGT
TCCACTGAGCGTCAGACCCCGTAGAAAAGATCAAAGGATCTTCTTGAGATCCTTTTTTTCTGCGCGTAAT
CTGCTGCTTGCAAACAAAAAAACCACCGCTACCAGCGGTGGTTTGTTTGCCGGATCAAGAGCTACCAACT
CTTTTTCCGAAGGTAACTGGCTTCAGCAGAGCGCAGATACCAAATACTGTTCTTCTAGTGTAGCCGTAGT
TAGGCCACCACTTCAAGAACTCTGTAGCACCGCCTACATACCTCGCTCTGCTAATCCTGTTACCAGTGGC
TGCTGCCAGTGGCGATAAGTCGTGTCTTACCGGGTTGGACTCAAGACGATAGTTACCGGATAAGGCGCAG
CGGTCGGGCTGAACGGGGGGTTCGTGCACACAGCCCAGCTTGGAGCGAACGACCTACACCGAACTGAGAT
ACCTACAGCGTGAGCTATGAGAAAGCGCCACGCTTCCCGAAGGGAGAAAGGCGGACAGGTATCCGGTAAG
CGGCAGGGTCGGAACAGGAGAGCGCACGAGGGAGCTTCCAGGGGGAAACGCCTGGTATCTTTATAGTCCT
GTCGGGTTTCGCCACCTCTGACTTGAGCGTCGATTTTTGTGATGCTCGTCAGGGGGGCGGAGCCTATGGA
AAAACGCCAGCAACGCGGCCTTTTTACGGTTCCTGGCCTTTTGCTGGCCTTTTGCTCACATGTTCTTTCC
TGCGTTATCCCCTGATTCTGTGGATAACCGTGCGGCCGCCAATTCTAATTGTATCGAGATCACTTTTCGT
GATCCGCTAATCAGCGACGGTCACATTAGGTTTGCCAAGTCAGGGTATGAACCATACGATCAGTTTTCGT
GAACCTGGTACGTATATTGTGGCGTTTGTGTATATTTTCATTCTTTGACAACAATCAATACCAACCTCAA
ATAGGAAAAGTAATAAGTTTGGCGTTACACCCCAAAAGACGCCAAACGGATCGAACTTACTCAATAGCAA
TTAGCGAGACAAAACCTACGTTAAGACCTGTAACCGATTTATCAAAGCACTCTGCGGTTCTTTCTTGGGA
ATATTACCTGGACATTTTGTGCCCTCAAGAAACGAGGCTCTACGAGCCTGTTGGAGCCCCTCAGACATTA
GCCGCCACGAATCAAACTTTTTACGCGATTCGGCCCAAATCAGTTTCTCACAGATCATTCGTAGAGTGAA
AAAGCACATCGATTATTTGATACCCCTTTGGGTTAATTACTGTTGAGGTCTTTGCCGTAAGTTCCATCGC
TGTCCCTGAATTCGCATCTAGACTGAACTGGCCGATAATTGCAGACGAACGCCTTGCAATTAGCTTCTAT
TACACCTGATGACTGTTTTTCAATCTTTATGTGATCTTTTTACACCCAATGTGATAAAGTACTAGTAACA
TGAATACTACTAAACAGATGATACTTTAGAGTTTTCATTCCAACACTCAATTGTAAAAATAAGACAATAT
TATGATTTTTTGGCTGTATAACCACATCTATTTAGTAGCAGGGTGACATGCTACTCCCACACAATACTTC
GCGCAAGTGGTTTAGTGGTAAAATCCAACGTTGCCATCGTTGGGCCCCCGGTTCGATTCCGGGCTTGCGC
AATTTTTCCCCCTCGCCCTGAAGGGCGTAACGTTAACGCTTCCGGTAATTTGCGAATAATTTTTCTTCCC
ATTTCCCCTTTCTTTTCCCTTTAACATGTGGAGCATAGCAGGCTCTTTACTTTTTTACGCATTCAGACAG
TCGGGAGGTCAATTGGTGGTGCCGGTTGTGGGAAAGAGGTAATTTTATTTCCTTTATTGGACATGATTTC
AATAGTCACATTGGGGCAGGAAAAAGAAAAGGGAGAAAAAAATTCAGTAAAGAAAAAAAATAAGAAAAAG
AGAAAAGAAACAAGAGAGGGCTACAGATTTCTAAATATCCTTTTGCTGCACATTTTTTATTTACCTGCTA
ATTGGTCTTAGTAATACAGAGTCGTGCATTTCCACTTTATAAGAAAAAAAAAAGGGATAACAGCACCAGC
ACTTGATTGAAAACTAGAAAGTTCACGTTTTATAAGTCCTTTCCGTTCTCTTTATCAGTTATAATAAAAG
AGCCAAGACAAAACGTGGCAGGGAAGCTTTTCCAAGGAAAAGAGGGTTGTAATATTAAACAAAAACCGTA
ATCAAGCAAAATAAGACCCCGTGGTTTTTTATCATAGGAAAAGAGTTCTCTGTTGTCACTCTACCATATT
TGACAAGAAAAAGGAAACAAAAGTATAGAAAAAAAAAACCTAAAAAATATATGGAATCTACTCCTACTAA
GCAAAAAGCCATCTTCTCTGCCTCCTTGTTGTTGTTCGCTGAGAGAGGTTTCGACGCTACCACTATGCCA
ATGATTGCCGAAAACGCTAAGGTTGGTGCTGGTACTATCTACAGATACTTCAAGAACAAAGAATCCTTAG
TTAATGAGTTGTTTCAACAACACGTCAATGAATTTTTGCAATGTATCGAATCTGGTTTGGCTAACGAAAG
AGATGGTTACAGGGACGGTTTCCACCACATCTTCGAAGGTATGGTCACCTTCACCAAGAACCATCCTAGA
GCCTTAGGTTTCATCAAGACCCACTCTCAAGGTACTTTTTTGACCGAAGAATCCAGATTGGCTTATCAAA
AGTTGGTCGAATTTGTCTGTACTTTCTTCAGAGAAGGTCAAAAGCAAGGTGTCATCAGAAATTTGCCAGA
AAACGCTTTGATTGCTATCTTGTTCGGTTCTTTCATGGAAGTCTACGAAATGATTGAAAACGATTATTTG
TCTTTGACTGATGAATTATTAACCGGTGTTGAGGAATCCTTGTGGGCTGCCTTGTCTCGTCAATCTGGTT
CTATGGTCTTGATAAATGGCATAAAGTATGCCTGTGAGAGGTGCATAAGAGGCCATAGAGTAACAACATG
CAATCATACAGATCAACCGCTTATGATGATCAAACCCAAAGGTAGACCTTCCACTACATGCGACTATTGT
AAACAACTTCGAAAAAACAAGAATGCAAATCCTGAAGGTGTTTGCACGTGTGGCCGGCTAGAGAAGAAAA
AACTGGCACAGAAAGCCAAAGAAGAAGCAAGAGCTAAAGCCAAAGAAAAACAAAGAAAACAGTGTACCTG
CGGGACTGATGAGGTTTGCAAATATCATGCTCAAAAGAGACATCTAAGAAAGTCCCCTTCAAGTTCTCAA
AAGAAAGGAAGATCCATTTCTCGTTCTCAACCAATGTTTGAAAGGGTATTGTCTTCTACTTCACTTGACA
GCAATATGTTATCCGGCCACGGAGCACTATCAGATACCTCTAGCATACTGACGAGCACATTTTTAGACAG
TGAGCCGGGTGTTGGTAAAATTTCAAAAGATTACCATCATGTCCCTTCATTGGCCTCCATTTCATCCTTA
CAATCCTCGCAATCGTTAGATCAAAATTTCAGTATACCACAAAGCCCGCCGTTATCTTCAATGTCATTTA
ATTTTCTCACGGGAAATATCAATGAAACCAACCAAAATCACAGTAATCATCAGCATTCAAAATCAGGCAA
TAACTGGCAAGATAGTTCGGTAAGCTTGCCAGCGAAAGCTGATTCACGTCTTAACATGATGGATAAAAAC
AACTCTGTGGGTCTTGACCTATTAGGCCATTCAAAACGAATATCGCCGATATCAAACTCTCGTGTGGGCG
AAGTTAGCGTTCCGCTAGAAGAATATATTCCTTCTGACATTGATGGGGTTGGAAGAGTTACTGATAAAAG
CTCTTTGGTCTACGATTGGCCATTTGATGAAAGTATTGAGAGAAATTTCAGTACAACCGCAACCGCTGCA
ACTGGTGAAAGTAAGTTCGACATTAACGACAACTGTAATAGAATTAATAGCAAAAGTTATAGTAAGACTA
ATAGTATGAATGGAAACGGTATGAACAATAGCAATAATAATAATATCAACAGTAATGGCAACGACAAGAA
CAATAACAACTCTTCTAGACAAGAACATCAAGGAAATGGACTATTTGACATGTTTACAGATTCATCGTCG
ATTTCAACGCTTTCCCGTGCAAACTTATTATTGCAAGAAAAAATTGGTTCGCAAGAAAACTCTGTCAAAC
AAGAAAACTATTCGAAAAATCCTCAACTTCGTCATCAATTAACTTCCAGAAGTAGATCATTTATTCATCA
TCCGGCAAACGAGTATTTGAAGAATACTTTTGGAAATTCACATAGTAATGACATCGGAAAGGGAGTTGAA
GTGCTATCTTTGACACCGAGTTTTATGGATATTCCCGAAAAAGAAAGAGAAACGGAAAGATCGCCATCAT
CCAATTACATTACTGACAGACCTTTCACTCGAAAACCTAGATCTTCTAGCATTGACGTAAACCATAGGTA
TCCACCTATGGCACCAACAACCGTAGCGACATCTCCCGGTGCATTGAACAATGCCGTAGCAAGCAATCTC
GACGATCAACTGAGTTTAACATCACTAAACTCTCAGCCATCATCGATAGCAAATATGATGATGGACCCTT
CAAACCTAGCTGAGCAAAGTTCTATTCATTCAGTTCCTCAGTCAATAAACTCTCCGAGAATGCCTAAAAC
TGGAAGTCGCCAAGACAAGAACATTCACACTAAGAAGGAAGAAAGAAATCCGCTAAATAACATACACGAT
CTGTCACAATTGGAAAATGTACCAGACGAGATGAACCAAATGTTCTCCCCACCATTAAAAAGTATGAATA
GACCGGATGCCATAAGGGAAAATTCATCTAGTAGTAATTTCATAATCCAAGGAAATAGCATGATCTCTAC
GCCTTCCGGAAGGAATGACCTTCCAGATACCTCTCCAATGAGTAGTATTCAAACAGCGTCACCACCAAGT
CAATTACTGACCGATCAAGGATTTGCGGATTTGGATAATTTCATGTCTTCGTTAGGTTCTGTTTCTAAAG
GTGAAGAATTATTCACTGGTGTTGTCCCAATTTTGGTTGAATTAGATGGTGATGTTAATGGTCACAAATT
TTCTGTCTCCGGTGAAGGTGAAGGTGATGCTACTTACGGTAAATTGACCTTAAAATTTATTTGTACTACT
GGTAAATTGCCAGTTCCATGGCCAACCTTAGTCACTACTTTATCTTGGGGTGTTCAATGTTTTGCAAGAT
ACCCAGATCATATGAAACAACATGACTTTTTCAAGTCTGCCATGCCAGAAGGTTATGTTCAAGAAAGAAC
TATTTTTTTCAAAGATGACGGTAACTACAAGACCAGAGCTGAAGTCAAGTTTGAAGGTGATACCTTAGTT
AATAGAATCGAATTAAAAGGTATTGATTTTAAAGAAGATGGTAACATTTTAGGTCACAAATTGGAATACA
ATTATTTCTCTGACAATGTTTACATCACTGCTGACAAACAAAAGAATGGTATCAAAGCTAACTTCAAAAT
TAGACACAACATTGAAGATGGTGGTGTTCAATTAGCTGACCATTATCAACAAAATACTCCAATTGGTGAT
GGTCCAGTCTTGTTACCAGACAACCATTACTTATCCACTCAATCTAAGTTATCCAAAGATCCAAACGAAA
AGAGGGACCACATGGTCTTGTTAGAATTTGTTACTGCTGCTGGTATTACCTTGGGTATGGATGAATTGTA
CAAAGGATCCTAACTCGAGAGCTTTTGATTAAGCCTTCTAGTCCAAAAAACACGTTTTTTTGTCATTTAT
TTCATTTTCTTAGAATAGTTTAGTTTATTCATTTTATAGTCACGAATGTTTTATGATTCTATATAGGGTT
GCAAACAAGCATTTTTCATTTTATGTTAAAACAATTTCAGGTTTACCTTTTATTCTGCTTGTGGTGACGC
GTGTATCCGCCCGCTCTTTTGGTCACCCATGTATGCTGCCAAACCAGATGTCAACACAGCTACAACGGCT
AGTCGGAATGAACATTCATTCCGTGACCTAGGATGTGACGGAATGAAGGTTCATTCCGGACTCTAGATAA
GCACGGAATGAACTTTCATTCCGCTGAAGCTTGTCAATCGGAATGAAGGTTCATTCCGGCTAGTCGGAAT
GAACATTCATTCCGCGACCTAGGATGTGACGGAATGAAGGTTCATTCCGGACTCTAGATAAGCACGGAAT
GAACTTTCATTCCGCTGAAGCTTGTCAATCGGAATGAAGGTTCATTCCGGCTATCTCCCCGGAAACTGTG
GCCTTTTCTGGCACACATGATCTCCACGATTTCAACATATAAATAGCTTTTGATAATGGCAATATTAATC
AAATTTATTTTACTTCTTTCTTGTAACATCTCTCTTGTAATCCCTTATTCCTTCTAGCTATTTTTCATAA
AAAACCAAGCAACTGCTTATCAACACACAAACACTATGGTGAGCAAGGGCGAGGAGGATAACATGGCCAT
CATCAAGGAGTTCATGCGCTTCAAGGTGCACATGGAGGGCTCCGTGGACGGCCACGAGTTCGAGATCGAG
GGCGAGGGCGAGGGCCGCCCCTACGAGGGCACCCAGACCGCCAAGCTGAAGGTGACCAAGGGTGGCCCCC
TGCCCTTCGCCTGGGACATCCTGTCCCCTCAGTTCATGTACGGCTCCAAGGCCTACGTGAAGCACCCCGC
CGACATCCCCGACTACTTGAAGCTGTCCTTCCCCGAGGGCTTCAAGTGGGAGCGCGTGATGAACTTCGAG
GACGGCGGCGTGGTGACCGTGACCCAGGACTCCTCCCTGCAGGACGGCGAGTTCATCTACAAGGTGAAGC
TGCGCGGCACCAACTTCCCCTCCGACGGCCCCGTAATGCAGAAGAAGACTATGGGCTGGGAGGCCTCCTC
CGAGCGGATGTACCCCGAGGACGGCGCCCTGAAGGGCGAGATCAAGCAGAGGCTGAAGCTGAAGGACGGC
GGCCACTACGACGCTGAGGTCAAGACCACCTACAAGGCCAAGAAGCCCGTGCAGCTGCCCGGCGCCTACA
ACGTCAACATCAAGTTGGACATCACCTCCCACAACGAGGACTACACCATCGTGGAACAGTACGAACGCGC
CGAGGGCCGCCACTCCACCGGCGGCATGGACGAGCTGTACAAGTAAATCCTAACTCGAGGCCAATTGGTG
CGGCAATTGATAATAACGAAAATGTCTTTTAATGATCTGGGTATAATGAGGAATTTTCCGAACGTTTTTA
CTTTATATATATATATACATGTAACATATATTCTATACGCTATAGAGAAAGGAAATTTTTCAATTAAAAA
AAAAATAGAGAAAGAGTTTCACTTCTTGATTATCGCTAACACTAATGGTTGAAGTACTGCTACTTTAATT
TTATGCTGAGCAGTTACAGAGATGTTACGAACCACTAGTGCACTGCAGTACACGGTTTCCTTGAAATTTT
TTTGATTCGGTAATCTCCGAACAGAAGGAAGAACGAAGGAAGGAGCACAGACTTAGATTGGTATATATAC
GCATATGTAGTGTTGAAGAAACATGAAATTGCCCAGTATTCTTAACCCAACTGCACAGAACAAAAACGTG
CAGGAAACGAAGATAAATCATGTCGAAAGCTACATATAAGGAACGTGCTGCTACTCATCCTAGTCCTGTT
GCTGCCAAGCTATTTAATATCATGCACGAAAAGCAAACAAACTTGTGTGCTTCATTGGATGTTCGTACCA
CCAAGGAATTACTGGAGTTAGTTGAAGCATTAGGTCCCAAAATTTGTTTACTAAAAACACATGTGGATAT
CTTGACTGATTTTTCCATGGAGGGCACAGTTAAGCCGCTAAAGGCATTATCCGCCAAGTACAATTTTTTA
CTCTTCGAGGACAGAAAATTTGCTGACATTGGTAATACAGTCAAATTGCAGTACTCTGCGGGTGTATACA
GAATAGCAGAATGGGCAGACATTACGAATGCACACGGTGTGGTGGGCCCAGGTATTGTTAGCGGTTTGAA
GCAGGCGGCAGAAGAAGTAACAAAGGAACCTAGAGGCCTTTTGATGTTAGCAGAATTGTCATGCAAGGGC
TCCCTATCTACTGGAGAATATACTAAGGGTACTGTTGACATTGCGAAGAGCGACAAAGATTTTGTTATCG
GCTTTATTGCTCAAAGAGACATGGGTGGAAGAGATGAAGGTTACGATTGGTTGATTATGACACCCGGTGT
GGGTTTAGATGACAAGGGAGATGCATTGGGTCAACAGTATAGAACCGTGGATGATGTGGTTTCTACAGGA
TCTGACATTATTATTGTTGGAAGAGGACTATTTGCAAAGGGAAGGGATGCTAAGGTAGAGGGTGAACGTT
ACAGAAAAGCAGGCTGGGAAGCATATTTGAGAAGATGCGGCCAGCAAAACTAAAAAACTGTATTATAAGT
AAATGCATGTATACTAAACTCACAAATTAGAGCTTCAATTTAATTATATCAGTTATTACCCGAGTTATCG
TGTTGCATCTGCGGCTTTAAATTGATGTATCTCATCGCAGGCACGGGCAGTACAGTGCCCTGAGCGTAGG
GAAAAATGAAAAAAAGGATGTAACTTTTAACATAATTCCAGCACGCAGCGATTGGGTATAATGAAGATTG
TTAAGTTCAACAACATGTGAAATTCTTAGCTCCGCAACTTGCTTGAATTATGAGCTCTAAGATTCAAGAA
GTAAATAGGTCATATAATGGAATGATAGTAGTACTTGATAAAGGAACCATGTGATCTTACGTTGATATGA
AAATAATTCTCTCACAGAAGTCAGTTTGTATGACTAACATAGAGAGTAATTGCTTTTCGGATAAAATCGC
ACCTAACAAAGATTACCTTTTGTAAAGCCTCCAGAACAGCTATGAATGTTCGTTATTCTACGCACTTTCT
TTCATACATCTTGATCCGCCTTTTTTGATGTAGGTTTTAACGCGGCAAAACATATTAATTTTTCTGATTT
GGAAAAATAAA
Features (pLannotate 1.2.2; 10 found; start..end, strand, type, name):
     54..869     -  CDS            KanR: aminoglycoside phosphotransferase; aph(3')-Ia; confers resistance to kanamycin in bacteria or G418 (Geneticin®) in eukaryotes
   1094..1682    +  rep_origin     ori: high-copy-number ColE1/pMB1/pBR322/pUC origin of replication
   2373..2459    +  CDS            YL334_YEAST (fragment): Protein uncertain: Swiss-Prot protein existence level 5. From Saccharomyces cerevisiae (strain ATCC 204508 / S288c) (Baker's yeast).
   2590..2660    +  ncRNA          tRNA: Accession: RF00005 - tRNA
   3341..3916    +  CDS            bm3R1: BM3R1_BACME - Experimental evidence at protein level: Swiss-Prot protein existence level 1. Negatively controls the expression of the cytochrome p450BM-3 gene at the transcriptional level. From Bacillus megaterium.
   3923..6004    +  CDS            HAA1: HAA1_YEAST - Experimental evidence at protein level: Swiss-Prot protein existence level 1. Regulates the transcription of a set of genes, many of which encode membrane proteins. Among the genes regulated are YGR138C and YRO2. Does not seem to be dependent on copper. From Saccharomyces cerevisiae (strain ATCC 204508 / S288c) (Baker's yeast).
   6011..6724    +  CDS            mTurquoise2: mTurquoise2 is a basic (constitutively fluorescent) cyan fluorescent protein published in 2012, derived from Aequorea victoria. It is reported to be a rapidly-maturing monomer with very low acid sensitivity.
   7456..8165    +  CDS            mCherry (fragment): monomeric derivative of DsRed fluorescent protein (Shaner et al., 2004) mammalian codon-optimized
   8453..8629    +  promoter       URA3 promoter (fragment): S. cerevisiae URA3
   8630..9433    +  CDS            URA3: orotidine-5'-phosphate decarboxylase, required for uracil biosynthesis; S. cerevisiae URA3; yeast auxotrophic marker, counterselectable with 5-fluoroorotic acid (5-FOA)
