[The description below was written by a language model from this plasmid's Addgene catalogue record and pLannotate feature annotations shown in this document.]
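Description:
pMM2_9 is a 10,021 bp yeast integrative construct assembled from the MoClo Yeast Toolkit (MoClo-YTK), with parts either synthesized or taken from that kit. It encodes a two-component acetic acid biosensor for Saccharomyces cerevisiae. In E. coli it is maintained through a ColE1/pUC-type origin and selected with kanamycin via the aph(3')-Ia gene. The catalogue lists it as low copy, although the annotated origin is of the type usually described as high copy. No yeast replication origin is annotated. Instead, the record states that the cassette carries flanks for integration at the HO locus, and transformants are selected with the URA3 marker, which is driven by its own promoter and is counterselectable with 5-FOA. The homology flanks are not annotated in the feature table. A small yeast ORF fragment and a tRNA upstream of the sensor gene are probably incidental matches to yeast genomic sequence.

The sensor component is a single open reading frame fusing the Bacillus megaterium DNA-binding repressor BM3R1 to the yeast transcription factor Haa1 and then to the cyan fluorescent protein mTurquoise2, expressed from the HAA1 promoter. Haa1 mediates the yeast transcriptional response to acetic acid. In this design BM3R1 presumably supplies an orthogonal DNA-binding specificity, and the mTurquoise2 tag allows the level and localization of the synthetic factor to be followed. The reporter component is mCherry under a synthetic promoter described as BM3R1ENO1cp, which by its name suggests BM3R1 binding sites combined with an ENO1 core promoter. Red fluorescence should therefore report activation by the chimeric factor in response to acetic acid. Terminators are not annotated. The construct is intended for building genome-integrated strains that report acetic acid by fluorescence.
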