Addgene plasmid #183058: pMM2_9
Purpose: Biosensor for acetic acid: BM3R1-Haa1-mTurquoise2 under HAA1p and mCherry under BM3R1ENO1cp with flanks for genome integration in toHO locus
Depositing lab: Yvonne Nygård. Depositing organization: Chalmers University of Technology. Publication: Development of an Haa1-based biosensor for acetic acid sensing in Saccharomyces cerevisiae. Mormino M, Siewers V, Nygard Y. FEMS Yeast Res. 2021 Sep 11;21(6). pii: 6363685. doi: 10.1093/femsyr/foab049. PubMed 34477863.
Backbone
  Vector backbone: MoClo-YTK
  Total vector size (bp): 10021
  Vector type: Yeast Expression, Synthetic Biology
  Selectable markers: URA3
Growth in bacteria
  Bacterial resistance: Kanamycin, 50 μg/mL
  Growth temperature: 37°C
  Growth strain: DH5alpha
  Copy number: Low Copy
Gene/Insert 1
  Gene/Insert name: mCherry
  Species: Synthetic
  Promoter: Synthetic promoter
  Tag / fusion protein: mCherry
  Cloning method: Gateway Cloning
  Sequencing primers: 5′ Golden Gate Assembly
Gene/Insert 2
  Gene/Insert name: BM3R1-HAA1-mTurquoise2
  Species: S. cerevisiae (budding yeast), Synthetic
  Promoter: HAA1
  Tag / fusion protein: mTurquoise2
  Cloning method: Gateway Cloning
  Sequencing primers: 5′ Golden Gate Assembly
Terms and licenses: Academic/Nonprofit Terms; Industry Terms: Not Available to Industry
Depositor comments: Plasmid parts were synthesized or taken from the Yeast MoClo kit.
How to cite: pMM2_9 was a gift from Yvonne Nygård (Addgene plasmid # 183058 ; http://n2t.net/addgene:183058 ; RRID:Addgene_183058)
